>Addgene plasmid #212650 | pPB_EF1a_HA-tNGFR_ZeoR | addgene full sequence | sequence record 420248 | Addgene NGS Result
CGCGCCTCGTTCATTCACGTTTTTGAACCCGTGGAGGACGGGCAGACTCGCGGTGCAAATGTGTTTTACA
GCGTGATGGAGCAGATGAAGATGCTCGACACGCTGCAGAACACGCAGCTAGATTAACCCTAGAAAGATAA
TCATATTGTGACGTACGTTAAAGATAATCATGTGTAAAATTGACGCATGTGTTTTATCGGTCTGTATATC
GAGGTTTATTTATTAATTTGAATAGATATTAAGTTTTATTATATTTACACTTACATACTAATAATAAATT
CAACAAACAATTTATTTATGTTTATTTATTTATTAAAAAAAACAAAAACTCAAAATTTCTTCTATAAAGT
AACAAAACTTTTATGAGGGACAGCCCCCCCCCAAAGCCCCCAGGGATGTAATTACGTCCCTCCCCCGCTA
GGGGGCAGCAGCGAGCCGCCCGGGGCTCCGCTCCGGTCCGGCGCTCCCCCCGCATCCCCGAGCCGGCAGC
GTGCGGGGACAGCCCGGGCACGGGGAAGGTGGCACGGGATCGCTTTCCTCTGAACGCTTCTCGCTGCTCT
TTGAGCCTGCAGACACCTGGGGGGATACGGGGAAAAGGCCTCCACCATAAAGATGGTTAATTAACCCACC
CAAGATCTGGATCGATAAGCTTGATATCGAATTCGGGAGGTGGTCCCTGCAGTTACGCCAATGATAACCC
CCGCCAGAAAAATCTTAGTAGCCTTCCCTTTTTGTTTTCCGTGCCCCAACTCGGCGGATTGACTCGGCCC
CTTCCGGAAACACCCGAATCAACTTCTAGTCAAATTATTGTTCACGCCGCAATGACCCACCCCTGGCCCG
CGTCTGTGGAACTGACCCCTGGTGTACAGGAGAGTTCGCTGCTGAAAGTGGTCCCAAAGGGGTACTAGTT
TTTAAGCTCCCAACTCCCCCTCCCCCAGCGTCTGGAGGATTCCACACCCTCGCACCGCAGGGGCGAGGAA
GTGGGCGGAGTCCGGTTTTGGCGCCAGCCGCTGAGGCTGCCAAGCAGAAAAGCCACCGCTGAGGAGACTC
CGGTCACTGTCCTCGCCCCGCCTCCCCCTTCCCTCCCCTTGGGGACCACCGGGCGCCACGCCGCGAACGG
TAAGTGCCGCGGTCGTCGGCGCCTCCGCCCTCCCCCTAGGGCCCCAATTCCCAGCGGGCGCGGCGCGCGG
CCCCGCGCGCAGCTCCCGGCTCCCTCCCCCTTCGGATGTGGCTTGAGCTGTAGGCGCGGAGTCCTGCAGC
CCCGATAAAATAAAAGATTTTATTTAGTCTCCAGAAAAAGGGGGGAATGAAAGACCCCACCTGTAGGTTT
GGCAATCTTGAAAGGAGTGGGAATTGGCTCCGGTGCCCGTCAGTGGGCAGAGCGCACATCGCCCACAGTC
CCCGAGAAGTTGGGGGGAGGGGTCGGCAATTGATCCGGTGCCTAGAGAAGGTGGCGCGGGGTAAACTGGG
AAAGTGATGTCGTGTACTGGCTCCGCCTTTTTCCCGAGGGTGGGGGAGAACCGTATATAAGTGCAGTAGT
CGCCGTGAACGTTCTTTTTCGCAACGGGTTTGCCGCCAGAACACAGGTAAGTGCCGTGTGTGGTTCCCGC
GGGCCTGGCCTCTTTACGGGTTATGGCCCTTGCGTGCCTTGAATTACTTCCACCTGGCTGCAGTACGTGA
TTCTTGATCCCGAGCTTCGGGTTGGAAGTGGGTGGGAGAGTTCGAGGCCTTGCGCTTAAGGAGCCCCTTC
GCCTCGTGCTTGAGTTGAGGCCTGGCCTGGGCGCTGGGGCCGCCGCGTGCGAATCTGGTGGCACCTTCGC
GCCTGTCTCGCTGCTTTCGATAAGTCTCTAGCCATTTAAAATTTTTGATGACCTGCTGCGACGCTTTTTT
TCTGGCAAGATAGTCTTGTAAATGCGGGCCAAGATCTGCACACTGGTATTTCGGTTTTTGGGGCCGCGGG
CGGCGACGGGGCCCGTGCGTCCCAGCGCACATGTTCGGCGAGGCGGGGCCTGCGAGCGCGGCCACCGAGA
ATCGGACGGGGGTAGTCTCAAGCTGGCCGGCCTGCTCTGGTGCCTGGCCTCGCGCCGCCGTGTATCGCCC
CGCCCTGGGCGGCAAGGCTGGCCCGGTCGGCACCAGTTGCGTGAGCGGAAAGATGGCCGCTTCCCGGCCC
TGCTGCAGGGAGCTCAAAATGGAGGACGCGGCGCTCGGGAGAGCGGGCGGGTGAGTCACCCACACAAAGG
AAAAGGGCCTTTCCGTCCTCAGCCGTCGCTTCATGTGACTCCACGGAGTACCGGGCGCCGTCCAGGCACC
TCGATTAGTTCTCGAGCTTTTGGAGTACGTCGTCTTTAGGTTGGGGGGAGGGGTTTTATGCGATGGAGTT
TCCCCACACTGAGTGGGTGGAGACTGAAGTTAGGCCAGCTTGGCACTTGATGTAATTCTCCTTGGAATTT
GCCCTTTTTGAGTTTGGATCTTGGTTCATTCTCAAGCCTCAGACAGTGGTTCAAAGTTTTTTTCTTCCAT
TTCAGGTGTCGTGACGTACGGCCACCATGGGGGCAGGTGCCACCGGCCGCGCCATGGACGGGCCGCGCCT
GCTGCTGTTGCTGCTTCTGGGGGTGTCCCTTGGAGGTGCCAAGGAGGCATGCGGGGGAGGGTACCCATAC
GATGTTCCAGATTACGCTGGAGGAGGCCCCACAGGCCTGTACACACACAGCGGTGAGTGCTGCAAAGCCT
GCAACCTGGGCGAGGGTGTGGCCCAGCCTTGTGGAGCCAACCAGACCGTGTGTGAGCCCTGCCTGGACAG
CGTGACGTTCTCCGACGTGGTGAGCGCGACCGAGCCGTGCAAGCCGTGCACCGAGTGCGTGGGGCTCCAG
AGCATGTCGGCGCCGTGCGTGGAGGCCGACGACGCCGTGTGCCGCTGCGCCTACGGCTACTACCAGGATG
AGACGACTGGGCGCTGCGAGGCGTGCCGCGTGTGCGAGGCGGGCTCGGGCCTCGTGTTCTCCTGCCAGGA
CAAGCAGAACACCGTGTGCGAGGAGTGCCCCGACGGCACGTATTCCGACGAGGCCAACCACGTGGACCCG
TGCCTGCCCTGCACCGTGTGCGAGGACACCGAGCGCCAGCTCCGCGAGTGCACACGCTGGGCCGACGCCG
AGTGCGAGGAGATCCCTGGCCGTTGGATTACACGGTCCACACCCCCAGAGGGCTCGGACAGCACAGCCCC
CAGCACCCAGGAGCCTGAGGCACCTCCAGAACAAGACCTCATAGCCAGCACGGTGGCAGGTGTGGTGACC
ACAGTGATGGGCAGCTCCCAGCCCGTGGTGACCCGAGGCACCACCGACAACCTCATCCCTGTCTATTGCT
CCATCCTGGCTGCTGTGGTTGTGGGCCTTGTGGCCTACATAGCCTTCAAGAGGGGATCCGGCGCAACAAA
CTTCTCTCTGCTCAAACAAGCCGGCGACGTCGAAGAGAATCCTGGGCCGATGGCCAAGTTGACCAGTGCC
GTTCCGGTGCTCACCGCGCGCGACGTCGCCGGAGCGGTCGAGTTCTGGACCGACCGGCTCGGGTTCTCCC
GGGACTTCGTGGAGGACGACTTCGCCGGTGTGGTCCGGGACGACGTGACCCTGTTCATCAGCGCGGTCCA
GGACCAGGTGGTGCCGGACAACACCCTGGCCTGGGTGTGGGTGCGCGGCCTGGACGAGCTGTACGCCGAG
TGGTCGGAGGTCGTGTCCACGAACTTCCGGGACGCCTCCGGGCCGGCCATGACCGAGATCGGCGAGCAGC
CGTGGGGGCGGGAGTTCGCCCTGCGCGACCCGGCCGGCAACTGCGTGCACTTCGTGGCCGAGGAGCAGGA
CTGAACGCGTTAAGTCGACAATCAACCTCTGGATTACAAAATTTGTGAAAGATTGACTGGTATTCTTAAC
TATGTTGCTCCTTTTACGCTATGTGGATACGCTGCTTTAATGCCTTTGTATCATGCTATTGCTTCCCGTA
TGGCTTTCATTTTCTCCTCCTTGTATAAATCCTGGTTGCTGTCTCTTTATGAGGAGTTGTGGCCCGTTGT
CAGGCAACGTGGCGTGGTGTGCACTGTGTTTGCTGACGCAACCCCCACTGGTTGGGGCATTGCCACCACC
TGTCAGCTCCTTTCCGGGACTTTCGCTTTCCCCCTCCCTATTGCCACGGCGGAACTCATCGCCGCCTGCC
TTGCCCGCTGCTGGACAGGGGCTCGGCTGTTGGGCACTGACAATTCCGTGGTGTTGTCGGGGAAATCATC
GTCCTTTCCTTGGCTGCTCGCCTGTGTTGCCACCTGGATTCTGCGCGGGACGTCCTTCTGCTACGTCCCT
TCGGCCCTCAATCCAGCGGACCTTCCTTCCCGCGGCCTGCTGCCGGCTCTGCGGCCTCTTCCGCGTCTTC
GCCTTCGCCCTCAGACGAGTCGGATCTCCCTTTGGGCCGCCTCCCCGCCTCGAGTCTAGAGGGCCCGTTT
AAACCCGCTGATCAGCCTAACTAACTAAACTTGTTTATTGCAGCTTATAATGGTTACAAATAAAGCAATA
GCATCACAAATTTCACAAATAAAGCATTTTTTTCACTGCATTCTAGTTGTGGTTTGTCCAAACTCATCAA
TGTATCTTATCATGTCTGGAATTGACTCAAATGATGTCAATTAGTCTATCAGAAGCTCATCTGGTCTCCC
TTCCGGGGGACAAGACATCCCTGTTTAATATTTAAACAGCAGTGTTCCCAAACTGGGTTCTTATATCCCT
TGCTCTGGTCAACCAGGTTGCAGGGTTTCCTGTCCTCACAGGAACGAAGTCCCTAAAGAAACAGTGGCAG
CCAGGTTTAGCCCCGGAATTGACTGGATTCCTTTTTTAGGGCCCATTGGTATGGCTTTTTCCCCGTATCC
CCCCAGGTGTCTGCAGGCTCAAAGAGCAGCGAGAAGCGTTCAGAGGAAAGCGATCCCGTGCCACCTTCCC
CGTGCCCGGGCTGTCCCCGCACGCTGCCGGCTCGGGGATGCGGGGGGAGCGCCGGACCGGAGCGGAGCCC
CGGGCGGCTCGCTGCTGCCCCCTAGCGGGGGAGGGACGTAATTACATCCCTGGGGGCTTTGGGGGGGGGC
TGTCCCTGATATCTATAACAAGAAAATATATATATAATAAGTTATCACGTAAGTAGAACATGAAATAACA
ATATAATTATCGTATGAGTTAAATCTTAAAAGTCACGTAAAAGATAATCATGCGTCATTTTGACTCACGC
GGTCGTTATAGTTCAAAATCAGTGACACTTACCGCATTGACAAGCACGCCTCACGGGAGCTCCAAGCGGC
GACTGAGATGTCCTAAATGCACAGCGACGGATTCGCGCTATTTAGAAAGAGAGAGCAATATTTCAAGAAT
GCATGCGTCAATTTTACGCAGACTATCTTTCTAGGGTTAATCTAGCTGCATCAGGATCATATCGTCGGGT
CTTTTTTCCGGCTCAGTCATCGCCCAAGCTGGCGCTATCTGGGCATCGGGGAGGAAGAAGCCCGTGCCTT
TTCCCGCGAGGTTGAAGCGGCATGGAAAGAGTTTGCCGAGGATGACTGCTGCTGCATTGACGTTGAGCGA
AAACGCACGTTTACCATGATGATTCGGGAAGGTGTGGCCATGCACGCCTTTAACGGTGAACTGTTCGTTC
AGGCCACCTGGGATACCAGTTCGTCGCGGCTTTTCCGGACACAGTTCCGGATGGTCAGCCCGAAGCGCAT
CAGCAACCCGAACAATACCGGCGACAGCCGGAACTGCCGTGCCGGTGTGCAGATTAATGACAGCGGTGCG
GCGCTGGGATATTACGTCAGCGAGGACGGGTATCCTGGCTGGATGCCGCAGAAATGGACATGGATACCCC
GTGAGTTACCCGGCGGGCGCGCTTGGCGTAATCATGGTCATAGCTGTTTCCTGTGTGAAATTGTTATCCG
CTCACAATTCCACACAACATACGAGCCGGAAGCATAAAGTGTAAAGCCTGGGGTGCCTAATGAGTGAGCT
AACTCACATTAATTGCGTTGCGCTCACTGCCCGCTTTCCAGTCGGGAAACCTGTCGTGCCAGCTGCATTA
ATGAATCGGCCAACGCGCGGGGAGAGGCGGTTTGCGTATTGGGCGCTCTTCCGCTTCCTCGCTCACTGAC
TCGCTGCGCTCGGTCGTTCGGCTGCGGCGAGCGGTATCAGCTCACTCAAAGGCGGTAATACGGTTATCCA
CAGAATCAGGGGATAACGCAGGAAAGAACATGTGAGCAAAAGGCCAGCAAAAGGCCAGGAACCGTAAAAA
GGCCGCGTTGCTGGCGTTTTTCCATAGGCTCCGCCCCCCTGACGAGCATCACAAAAATCGACGCTCAAGT
CAGAGGTGGCGAAACCCGACAGGACTATAAAGATACCAGGCGTTTCCCCCTGGAAGCTCCCTCGTGCGCT
CTCCTGTTCCGACCCTGCCGCTTACCGGATACCTGTCCGCCTTTCTCCCTTCGGGAAGCGTGGCGCTTTC
TCATAGCTCACGCTGTAGGTATCTCAGTTCGGTGTAGGTCGTTCGCTCCAAGCTGGGCTGTGTGCACGAA
CCCCCCGTTCAGCCCGACCGCTGCGCCTTATCCGGTAACTATCGTCTTGAGTCCAACCCGGTAAGACACG
ACTTATCGCCACTGGCAGCAGCCACTGGTAACAGGATTAGCAGAGCGAGGTATGTAGGCGGTGCTACAGA
GTTCTTGAAGTGGTGGCCTAACTACGGCTACACTAGAAGAACAGTATTTGGTATCTGCGCTCTGCTGAAG
CCAGTTACCTTCGGAAAAAGAGTTGGTAGCTCTTGATCCGGCAAACAAACCACCGCTGGTAGCGGTGGTT
TTTTTGTTTGCAAGCAGCAGATTACGCGCAGAAAAAAAGGATCTCAAGAAGATCCTTTGATCTTTTCTAC
GGGGTCTGACGCTCAGTGGAACGAAAACTCACGTTAAGGGATTTTGGTCATGAGATTATCAAAAAGGATC
TTCACCTAGATCCTTTTAAATTAAAAATGAAGTTTTAAATCAATCTAAAGTATATATGAGTAAACTTGGT
CTGACAGTTACCAATGCTTAATCAGTGAGGCACCTATCTCAGCGATCTGTCTATTTCGTTCATCCATAGT
TGCCTGACTCCCCGTCGTGTAGATAACTACGATACGGGAGGGCTTACCATCTGGCCCCAGTGCTGCAATG
ATACCGCGAGACCCACGCTCACCGGCTCCAGATTTATCAGCAATAAACCAGCCAGCCGGAAGGGCCGAGC
GCAGAAGTGGTCCTGCAACTTTATCCGCCTCCATCCAGTCTATTAATTGTTGCCGGGAAGCTAGAGTAAG
TAGTTCGCCAGTTAATAGTTTGCGCAACGTTGTTGCCATTGCTACAGGCATCGTGGTGTCACGCTCGTCG
TTTGGTATGGCTTCATTCAGCTCCGGTTCCCAACGATCAAGGCGAGTTACATGATCCCCCATGTTGTGCA
AAAAAGCGGTTAGCTCCTTCGGTCCTCCGATCGTTGTCAGAAGTAAGTTGGCCGCAGTGTTATCACTCAT
GGTTATGGCAGCACTGCATAATTCTCTTACTGTCATGCCATCCGTAAGATGCTTTTCTGTGACTGGTGAG
TACTCAACCAAGTCATTCTGAGAATAGTGTATGCGGCGACCGAGTTGCTCTTGCCCGGCGTCAATACGGG
ATAATACCGCGCCACATAGCAGAACTTTAAAAGTGCTCATCATTGGAAAACGTTCTTCGGGGCGAAAACT
CTCAAGGATCTTACCGCTGTTGAGATCCAGTTCGATGTAACCCACTCGTGCACCCAACTGATCTTCAGCA
TCTTTTACTTTCACCAGCGTTTCTGGGTGAGCAAAAACAGGAAGGCAAAATGCCGCAAAAAAGGGAATAA
GGGCGACACGGAAATGTTGAATACTCATACTCTTCCTTTTTCAATATTATTGAAGCATTTATCAGGGTTA
TTGTCTCATGAGCGGATACATATTTGAATGTATTTAGAAAAATAAACAAATAGGGGTTCCGCGCACATTT
CCCCGAAAAGTGCCACCTAAATTGTAAGCGTTAATATTTTGTTAAAATTCGCGTTAAATTTTTGTTAAAT
CAGCTCATTTTTTAACCAATAGGCCGAAATCGGCAAAATCCCTTATAAATCAAAAGAATAGACCGAGATA
GGGT
[37 nt withheld, positions 8195-8231]
AAAGAACGTGGACTCCAACGTCAAAGG
[49 nt withheld, positions 8259-8307]
T
[91 nt withheld, positions 8309-8399]
G
[124 nt withheld, positions 8401-8524]
CCCATTCGCCATTCAGGCTGCGCAACTGTTGGGAAGGGCGATCGGTGCGGGCCTCTTCGCTATTACGCCA
GCTGGCGAAAGGGGGATGTGCTGCAAGGCGATTAAGTTGGGTAACGCCAGGGTTTTCCCAGTCACGACGT
TGTAAAACGACGGCCAGTGAG
Features (pLannotate 1.2.2; 20 found; start..end, strand, type, name):
      1..120     +  CDS            B (fragment): PORTL_LAMBD - Experimental evidence at protein level: Swiss-Prot protein existence level 1. Forms the portal vertex of the capsid (PubMed:6228056, PubMed:6232391). This portal plays critical roles in head assembly, genome packaging, neck/tail attachment, and genome ejection (Probable). The portal protein multimerizes as a single ring-shaped homododecamer arranged around a central channel (PubMed:6232391). Binds to the terminase subunits to form the packaging machine (PubMed:7799432). From Escherichia phage lambda (Bacteriophage lambda).
    641..664     -  misc_feature   MCS (fragment): pBluescript multiple cloning site
   1306..1335    +  LTR            3' LTR (ΔU3) (fragment): self-inactivating 3' long terminal repeat (LTR) from Moloney murine leukemia virus
   1375..1586    +  promoter       EF-1α core promoter: core promoter for human elongation factor EF-1α
   1587..2525    +  intron         EF-1α intron A: intron upstream of the start codon of human EF-1α
   2547..3413    +  CDS            NGFR (fragment): TNR16_HUMAN - Also known as TNFRSF16. Experimental evidence at protein level: Swiss-Prot protein existence level 1. Low affinity receptor which can bind to NGF, BDNF, NTF3, and NTF4. Forms a heterodimeric receptor with SORCS2 that binds the precursor forms of NGF, BDNF and NTF3 with high affinity, and has much lower affinity for mature NGF and BDNF (PubMed:24908487). Plays an important role in differentiation and survival of specific neuronal populations during development (By similarity). Can mediate cell survival as well as cell death of neural cells. Plays a role in the inactivation of RHOA
   3480..3854    +  CDS            BleoR: antibiotic-binding protein; Sh ble from Streptoalloteichus hindustanus; confers resistance to bleomycin, phleomycin, and Zeocin™
   3870..4458    +  misc_feature   WPRE: woodchuck hepatitis virus posttranscriptional regulatory element
   4508..4629    +  polyA_signal   SV40 poly(A) signal: SV40 polyadenylation signal
   4647..4739    +  ncRNA          G-CSF SLDE: Accession: RF00183 - G-CSF factor stem-loop destabilising element (SLDE)
   5436..5903    +  CDS            B (fragment): PORTL_LAMBD - Experimental evidence at protein level: Swiss-Prot protein existence level 1. Forms the portal vertex of the capsid (PubMed:6228056, PubMed:6232391). This portal plays critical roles in head assembly, genome packaging, neck/tail attachment, and genome ejection (Probable). The portal protein multimerizes as a single ring-shaped homododecamer arranged around a central channel (PubMed:6232391). Binds to the terminase subunits to form the packaging machine (PubMed:7799432). From Escherichia phage lambda (Bacteriophage lambda).
   5941..5957    -  protein_bind   lac operator: The lac repressor binds to the lac operator to inhibit transcription in E. coli. This inhibition can be relieved by adding lactose or isopropyl-β-D-thiogalactopyranoside (IPTG). lac repressor encoded by lacI
   5965..5995    -  promoter       lac promoter: promoter for the E. coli lac operon
   6010..6031    -  protein_bind   CAP binding site: CAP binding activates transcription in the presence of cAMP. E. coli catabolite activator protein
   6044..6136    -  CDS            lacI (fragment): lac repressor; lacI; The lac repressor binds to the lac operator to inhibit transcription in E. coli. This inhibition can be relieved by adding lactose or isopropyl-β-D-thiogalactopyranoside (IPTG).
   6319..6907    -  rep_origin     ori: high-copy-number ColE1/pMB1/pBR322/pUC origin of replication
   7078..7938    -  CDS            AmpR: β-lactamase; bla; confers resistance to ampicillin, carbenicillin, and related antibiotics
   7939..8043    -  promoter       AmpR promoter: bla
   8096..8524    -  rep_origin     f1 ori (sequence partly withheld): f1 bacteriophage origin of replication; arrow indicates direction of (+) strand synthesis
   8529..8684    -  CDS            lacZα (fragment): LacZα fragment of β-galactosidase; lacZ fragment
