[The description below was written by a language model from this plasmid's Addgene catalogue record and pLannotate feature annotations shown in this document.]
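Description:
pPB_EF1a_HA-tNGFR_ZeoR is a piggyBac transposon plasmid for stable mammalian expression of an HA-tagged truncated nerve growth factor receptor (tNGFR), built on the pB-rtTA backbone by Gibson assembly. It is propagated in E. coli through a high-copy ColE1/pUC-type origin with ampicillin selection (AmpR under its own bla promoter). The backbone also carries an f1 origin and remnants of a pBluescript-style cloning region (lac promoter/operator and fragments of lacZα and lacI). The automated annotation does not call the piggyBac terminal repeats, so their positions are not documented in the feature table. Several minor hits (lambda portal protein fragments, a short MoMLV LTR fragment, a G-CSF destabilising element) look like backbone or stuffer sequence matches rather than functional parts.

The expression cassette is driven by the human EF-1α core promoter together with EF-1α intron A, a strong constitutive arrangement in many mammalian cell types. Next comes the NGFR coding fragment, listed as carrying an N-terminal HA tag, and shortly after it the Sh ble gene (BleoR), which confers zeocin resistance. No separate promoter is annotated for BleoR, which suggests that both proteins come from the same transcript, but the record does not identify the linking element. A WPRE follows to enhance transcript processing and expression, and an SV40 polyadenylation signal terminates the unit.

Co-delivered with a piggyBac transposase source, the cassette can be integrated into the genome and stable cells selected with zeocin. Truncated NGFR is commonly used as a signalling-deficient cell-surface marker, and the HA epitope offers a handle for antibody detection or capture. The associated publication concerns live-cell transcriptomics with engineered virus-like particles, though the record does not spell out this construct's exact role in that work.
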