Addgene plasmid #212650: pPB_EF1a_HA-tNGFR_ZeoR
Purpose: piggyBac vector to express HA-tNGFR with zeocin resistance
Depositing lab: Paul Blainey. Depositing organization: Broad Institute. Publication: Live-cell transcriptomics with engineered virus-like particles. Najia MA, Le A, Borrajo J, Pruett L, Tsai F, Ogi R, Huang JY, Griffith LG, Daley GQ, Blainey PC. Cell. 2026 Sep 1:S0092-8674(26)00932-3. doi: 10.1016/j.cell.2026.08.005. PubMed 42679822.
Backbone
  Vector backbone: pB-rtTA (Addgene #126034)
  Vector type: Mammalian Expression ; piggyBac
  Selectable markers: Zeocin
Growth in bacteria
  Bacterial resistance: Ampicillin, 100 μg/mL
  Growth temperature: 30°C
  Growth strain: NEB Stable
  Copy number: High Copy
Gene/Insert
  Gene/Insert name: tNGFR
  Species: Synthetic
  Promoter: EF1a
  Tag / fusion protein: HA tag (N terminal on insert)
  Cloning method: Gibson Cloning
  Sequencing primers: 5′ gcgatggagtttccccacactg
Terms and licenses: Academic/Nonprofit Terms; Industry Terms: Not Available to Industry
Depositor comments: Please visit https://doi.org/10.1101/2024.10.01.616098 for bioRxiv preprint.
How to cite: pPB_EF1a_HA-tNGFR_ZeoR was a gift from Paul Blainey (Addgene plasmid # 212650 ; http://n2t.net/addgene:212650 ; RRID:Addgene_212650)
